>Addgene plasmid #49745 | pVRc27_4265 | depositor full sequence | sequence record 74552 | pVRc27_4265 sequence 5401 bps
ATGACAGGTCATCCGGATGTTGCAGAAATTGCAGATCTGGCAGAAGGTCTGCTGCCGACCACCCGTACCA
CCGAAGTTCGTCAGCATCTGGAAAGCTGTGAACTGTGTGCAGATGTTTATGCAAGCCTGACCGAAATTCA
GGGTCTGCTGGGCACCCTGCCTGCACCGGCACCGATGCCGGATGATGTTGCAGCACGTATTGATGCAGCA
CTGGCAGCAGAACCGCCTCTGGGTATTGCAGATGGCACCCGTGTTAGCCGTGAAACCAGCACACCGGCAG
ATCGTCCGGCAGGTCATGCACGTCCGAGCAGCACAGGTCCGGGTCGTAAAGATCGTCGTCGTGGTGGTCG
TCGCCGTATTGCAGTTCTGGGTGCAGTTGCAGCAGCAGCAGCCATTGGTATTGGTAGCGTTGTTGTTAGC
AGTCTGACCGAAGATAGCAGCAGCGGTAATACCGCACGTGAACAGCAGACCGCAATTGCAGATACCTTTA
GCGAAGGTCGTCTGAAAGATCGTGTTACCAATCTGGTTGCAGATGGTAGCGCAGAAAATGGTAGCCGTAC
ACCGCGTAGCTTTGGTATGGAAAGCGAAAATGGTGGTGAAACCGCAGAAAACCATGTTTTTAAACAGCCG
ACCGTTCCGGAATGTATTCGTAAAGGTATTGGTCGTGATGATGCAGTTATTGCAACCGAACCGGGTGTTT
ATAAAGGTCGTGAAGCACTGCTGGTTGTTCTGCCGGATGCAACCAATGATACCCAGGTTACCGCATATAT
TGTTGAAACCGCATGTGTTGATCAGCCTGCAGTTGGTAAAGCAAAAATTCTGCTGGAACATAGCTATGCA
CGTAGCTAAGGATCCCTGTTTTGGCGGATGAGAGAAGATTTTCAGCCTGATACAGATTAAATCAGAACGC
AGAAGCGGTCTGATAAAACAGAATTTGCCTGGCGGCAGTAGCGCGGTGGTCCCACCTGACCCCATGCCGA
ACTCAGAAGTGAAACGCCGTAGCGCCGATGGTAGTGTGGGGTCTCCCCATGCGAGAGTAGGGAACTGCCA
GGCATCAAATAAAACGAAAGGCTCAGTCGAAAGACTGGGCCTTTCGTTTTATCTGTTGTTTGTCGGTGAA
CGCTCTCCTGAGTAGGACAAATCCGCCGGGAGCGGATTTGAACGTTGCGAAGCAACGGCCCGGAGGGTGG
CGGGCAGGACGCCCGCCATAAACTGCCAGGCATCAAATTAAGCAGAAGGCCATCCTGACGGATGGCCTTT
TTGCGTTTCTACAAACTCTTTTGTTTATTTTTCTAAATACATTCAAATATGTATCCGCTCATGAGACAAT
AACCCTGATAAATGCTTCAATAATATTGAAAAAGGAAGACTATGAGTATTCAACATTTCCGTGTCTGCTT
ACATAAACAGTAATACAAGGGGTGTTTACTAGAGGTTGATCGGGCACGTAAGAGGTTCCAACTTTCACCA
TAATGAAATAAGATCACTACCGGGCGTATTTTTTGAGTTATCGAGATTTTCAGGAGCTAAGGAAGCTAAA
ATGGAGAAAAAAATCACGGGATATACCACCGTTGATATATCCCAATGGCATCGTAAAGAACATTTTGAGG
CATTTCAGTCAGTTGCTCAATGTACCTATAACCAGACCGTTCAGCTGGATATTACGGCCTTTTTAAAGAC
CGTAAAGAAAAATAAGCACAAGTTTTATCCGGCCTTTATTCACATTCTTGCCCGCCTGATGAACGCTCAC
CCGGAGTTTCGTATGGCCATGAAAGACGGTGAGCTGGTGATCTGGGATAGTGTTCACCCTTGTTACACCG
TTTTCCATGAGCAAACTGAAACGTTTTCGTCCCTCTGGAGTGAATACCACGACGATTTCCGGCAGTTTCT
CCACATATATTCGCAAGATGTGGCGTGTTACGGTGAAAACCTGGCCTATTTCCCTAAAGGGTTTATTGAG
AATATGTTTTTTGTCTCAGCCAATCCCTGGGTGAGTTTCACCAGTTTTGATTTAAACGTGGCCAATATGG
ACAACTTCTTCGCCCCCGTTTTCACGATGGGCAAATATTATACGCAAGGCGACAAGGTGCTGATGCCGCT
GGCGATCCAGGTTCATCATGCCGTTTGTGATGGCTTCCATGTCGGCCGCATGCTTAATGAATTACAACAG
TACTGTGATGAGTGGCAGGGCGGGGCGTAATAATACTAGCTCCGGCAAAAAAACGGGCAAGGTGTCACCA
CCCTGCCCTTTTTCTTTAAAACCGAAAAGATTACTTCGCGTTTGCCACCTGACGTCTAAGCTGTCAGACC
AAGTTTACTCATATATACTTTAGATTGATT
[125 nt withheld, positions 2341-2465]
C
[141 nt withheld, positions 2467-2607]
CCTTTGACGTTGGAGTCCACGTTCTTTAATAGTGGACTCTTGTTCCAAACTTGAACAACACTCAACCCTA
TCTCGGGCTATTCTTTTGATTTATAAGGGATTTTGCCGATTTCGGCCTATTGGTTAAAAAATGAGCTGAT
TTAACAAAAATTTAACGCGAATTTTAACAAAATATTAACGTTTACAATTTAAAAGGATCTAGGTGAAGAT
CCTTTTTGATAATCTCATGACCAAAATCCCTTAACGTGAGTTTTCGTTCCACTGAGCGTCAGACCCCGTA
GAAAAGATCAAAGGATCTTCTTGAGATCCTTTTTTTCTGCGCGTAATCTGCTGCTTGCAAACAAAAAAAC
CACCGCTACCAGCGGTGGTTTGTTTGCCGGATCAAGAGCTACCAACTCTTTTTCCGAAGGTAACTGGCTT
CAGCAGAGCGCAGATACCAAATACTGTCCTTCTAGTGTAGCCGTAGTTAGGCCACCACTTCAAGAACTCT
GTAGCACCGCCTACATACCTCGCTCTGCTAATCCTGTTACCAGTCAGGCATTTGAGAAGCACACGGTCAC
ACTGCTTCCGGTAGTCAATAAACCGGTAAACCAGCAATAGACATAAGCGGCTATTTAACGACCCTGCCCT
GAACCGACGACCGGGTCGAATTTGCTTTCGAATTTCTGCCATTCATCCGCTTATTATCACTTATTCAGGC
GTAGCACCAGGCGTTTAAGGGCACCAATAACTGCCTTAAAAAAAGCTAGCGGAGTGTATACTGGCTTACT
ATGTTGGCACTGATGAGGGTGTCAGTGAAGTGCTTCATGTGGCAGGAGAAAAAAGGCTGCACCGGTGCGT
CAGCAGAATATGTGATACAGGATATATTCCGCTTCCTCGCTCACTGACTCGCTACGCTCGGTCGTTCGAC
TGCGGCGAGCGGAAATGGCTTACGAACGGGGCGGAGATTTCCTGGAAGATGCCAGGAAGATACTTAACAG
GGAAGTGAGAGGGCCGCGGCAAAGCCGTTTTTCCATAGGCTCCGCCCCCCTGACAAGCATCACGAAATCT
GACGCTCAAATCAGTGGTGGCGAAACCCGACAGGACTATAAAGATACCAGGCGTTTCCCCCTGGCGGCTC
CCTCGTGCGCTCTCCTGTTCCTGCCTTTCGGTTTACCGGTGTCATTCCGCTGTTATGGCCGCGTTTGTCT
CATTCCACGCCTGACACTCAGTTCCGGGTAGGCAGTTCGCTCCAAGCTGGACTGTATGCACGAACCCCCC
GTTCAGTCCGACCGCTGCGCCTTATCCGGTAACTATCGTCTTGAGTCCAACCCGGAAAGACATGCAAAAG
CACCACTGGCAGCAGCCACTGGTAATTGATTTAGAGGAGTTAGTCTTGAAGTCATGCGCCGGTTAAGGCT
AAACTGAAAGGACAAGTTTTGGTGACTGCGCTCCTCCAAGCCAGTTACCTCGGTTCAAAGAGTTGGTAGC
TCAGAGAACCTTCGAAAAACCGCCCTGCAAGGCGGTTTTTTCGTTTTCAGAGCAAGAGATTACGCGCAGA
CCAAAACGATCTCAAGAAGATCATCTTATTAATCAGATAAAATATTTGCTCATGAGCCCGAAGTGGCGAG
CCCGATCTTCCCCATCGGTGATGTCGGCGATATAGGCGCCAGCAACCGCACCTGTGGCGCCGGTGATGCC
GGCCACGATGCGTCCGGCGTAGAGGATCTGCTCATGTTTGACAGCTTATCATCGATGCATAATGTGCCTG
TCAAATGGACGAAGCAGGGATTCTGCAAACCCTATGCTACTCCCTCGAGCCGTCAATTGTCTGATTCGTT
ACCAATTATTAATTTTTAAAGTATGGGCAATCAATTGCTCCTGTTAAAATTGCTTTAGAAATACTTTGGC
AGCGGTTTGTTGTATTGAGTTTCATTTGCGCATTGGTTAAATGGAAAGTGACAGTACGCTCACTGCAACC
TAATATTTTTGAAATATCCCAAGAGCTTTTTCCTTCGCATGCCCACGCTAAACATTCTTTTTCTCTTTTG
GTTAAATCGTTGTTTGATTTATTATTTGCTATATTTATTTTTCGATAATTATCAACTAGAGAAGGAACAA
TTAATGGTATGTTCATACACGCATGTAAAAATAAACTATCTATATAGTTGTCTTTTTCTGAATGTGCAAA
ACTAAGCATTCCGAAGCCATTGTTAGCCGTATGAATAGGGAAACTAAACCCAGTGATAAGACCTGATGTT
TTCGCTTCTTTAATTACATTTGGAGATTTTTTATTTACAGCATTGTTTTCAAATATATTCCAATTAATTG
GTGAATGATTGGAGTTAGAATAATCTACTATAGGATCATATTTTATTAAATTAGCGTCATCATAATATTG
CCTCCATTTTTTAGGGTAATTATCTAGGATTGAAATATCAGATTTAACCATAGAATGAGGATAAATGATC
GCGAGTAAATAATATTCACAATGTACCATTTTAGTCATATCAGATAAGCATTGATTAATATCATTATTGC
TTCTACAAGCTTTAATTTTATTAATTATTCTGTATGTGTCGTCGGCATTTATGTTTTTCATATTCACCAC
CCTGAATTGACTCTCTTCCGGGCGCTATCATGCCATACCGCGAAAGGTTTTGCGCCATTCGATGGCGCGC
CGCTTCGTCAGGCCACATAGCTTTCTTGTTCTGATCGGAACGATCGTTGGCTGACCTGTAGGATCGTACA
GGTTTACGCAAGAAAATGGTTTGTTATAGTCGAATAAATACTAGAGAAAGAGGAGAAATACCAT
Features (pLannotate 1.2.2; 16 found; start..end, strand, type, name):
    937..1052    +  ncRNA          5S rRNA: Accession: RF00001 - 5S ribosomal RNA
   1056..1142    +  terminator     rrnB T1 terminator: Escherichia coli rrnB; transcription terminator T1 from the E. coli rrnB gene
   1234..1261    +  terminator     rrnB T2 terminator: transcription terminator T2 from the E. coli rrnB gene
   1280..1369    +  promoter       AmpR promoter: bla
   1443..1540    +  promoter       cat promoter: promoter of the E. coli cat gene encoding chloramphenicol acetyltransferase
   1541..2197    +  CDS            cat: CAT_ECOLX - Experimental evidence at protein level: Swiss-Prot protein existence level 1. This enzyme is an effector of chloramphenicol resistance in bacteria. From Escherichia coli. This protein is used as a marker in many commonly used cloning vectors, such as pACYC184.
   2211..2270    +  terminator     his operon terminator: This putative transcriptin terminator from the E. coli his operon has a 2-bp deletion introduced during synthesis. Its efficiency has not been determined.
   2342..2797    +  rep_origin     f1 ori (sequence partly withheld): f1 bacteriophage origin of replication; arrow indicates direction of (+) strand synthesis
   2908..3141    +  rep_origin     ori (fragment): high-copy-number ColE1/pMB1/pBR322/pUC origin of replication
   3354..3375    +  misc_feature   bom (fragment): basis of mobility region from pBR322
   3474..3529    -  rep_origin     RSF ori (fragment): Plasmids containing the RSF 1030 origin of replication can be propagated in E. coli cells that contain additional plasmids with compatible origins.
   3617..4162    -  rep_origin     p15A ori: Plasmids containing the medium-copy-number p15A origin of replication can be propagated in E. coli cells that contain a second plasmid with the ColE1 origin.
   4195..4315    -  CDS            TcR (fragment): tetracycline efflux protein; tet; confers resistance to tetracycline
   4325..4343    +  promoter       tet promoter (fragment): E. coli promoter for tetracycline efflux protein gene
   4439..5188    -  CDS            luxR: LUXR_ALIFS - Experimental evidence at protein level: Swiss-Prot protein existence level 1. Transcriptional activator of the bioluminescence operon. Binds to the OHHL autoinducer. From Aliivibrio fischeri (Vibrio fischeri).
   5189..5262    -  promoter       lacI promoter (fragment): lacI
