[The description below was written by a language model from this plasmid's Addgene catalogue record and pLannotate feature annotations shown in this document.]
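Description:
pVRc27_4265 is a low-copy bacterial expression plasmid for synthetic biology work in E. coli, built on the pVRc backbone and selected with chloramphenicol. The generated feature table of the 5,401-nt depositor sequence shows a cat gene with its own promoter followed by a his operon terminator. The only complete plasmid replication origin is p15A, which is compatible with ColE1-type plasmids and therefore allows the construct to be co-maintained with other plasmids in the same cell. An f1 phage origin is also present. Short fragments annotated as ColE1/pUC ori, bom, RSF ori, TcR and tet promoter appear to be backbone remnants or partial homology matches rather than functional elements.

The payload is AS27_4265, an anti-sigma factor gene from Streptomyces coelicolor A3(2), codon optimized for E. coli and cloned between NdeI and BamHI sites that remain intact. According to the catalogue entry it is driven by the pLux promoter. Neither this promoter nor the insert coding sequence was picked up by the automated annotation, but they presumably lie in the unannotated region upstream of the 5S rRNA/rrnB T1 and T2 terminators. The plasmid also carries luxR from Aliivibrio fischeri on the opposite strand, next to a lacI promoter fragment that likely provides its expression. LuxR binds the acyl-homoserine lactone autoinducer and activates pLux, so anti-sigma expression can be induced by adding that signal. The associated publication mapped crosstalk among sigma factors, anti-sigmas and their promoters to design orthogonal genetic switches. In that context, this plasmid would supply an inducible anti-sigma to repress its cognate sigma factor expressed from compatible plasmids.
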