Addgene plasmid #49745: pVRc27_4265
Depositing lab: Christopher Voigt. Depositing organization: University of California, San Francisco (UCSF). Publication: Design of orthogonal genetic switches based on a crosstalk map of sigmas, anti-sigmas, and promoters. Rhodius VA, Segall-Shapiro TH, Sharon BD, Ghodasara A, Orlova E, Tabakh H, Burkhardt DH, Clancy K, Peterson TC, Gross CA, Voigt CA. Mol Syst Biol. 2013 Oct 29;9:702. doi: 10.1038/msb.2013.58. PubMed 24169405.
Backbone
  Vector backbone: pVRc
  Vector type: Bacterial Expression, Synthetic Biology
Growth in bacteria
  Bacterial resistance: Chloramphenicol, 25 μg/mL
  Growth temperature: 37°C
  Growth strain: DH10B
  Copy number: Low Copy
Gene/Insert
  Gene/Insert name: AS27_4265
  Species: Streptomyces coelicolor A3(2)
  Mutation: Codon optimized for E.coli
  Promoter: pLux
  Cloning method: Restriction Enzyme; 5′ cloning site NdeI (not destroyed); 3′ cloning site BamHI (not destroyed)
  Sequencing primers: 5′ GCGCTATCATGCCATACC; 3′ GTTTCACTTCTGAGTTCGGC
Terms and licenses: Academic/Nonprofit Terms; Industry Terms: Not Available to Industry
How to cite: pVRc27_4265 was a gift from Christopher Voigt (Addgene plasmid # 49745 ; http://n2t.net/addgene:49745 ; RRID:Addgene_49745)
