>Addgene plasmid #49745 | pVRc27_4265 | depositor partial sequence | sequence record 74168 | AS gene
ATGACAGGTCATCCGGATGTTGCAGAAATTGCAGATCTGGCAGAAGGTCTGCTGCCGACCACCCGTACCA
CCGAAGTTCGTCAGCATCTGGAAAGCTGTGAACTGTGTGCAGATGTTTATGCAAGCCTGACCGAAATTCA
GGGTCTGCTGGGCACCCTGCCTGCACCGGCACCGATGCCGGATGATGTTGCAGCACGTATTGATGCAGCA
CTGGCAGCAGAACCGCCTCTGGGTATTGCAGATGGCACCCGTGTTAGCCGTGAAACCAGCACACCGGCAG
ATCGTCCGGCAGGTCATGCACGTCCGAGCAGCACAGGTCCGGGTCGTAAAGATCGTCGTCGTGGTGGTCG
TCGCCGTATTGCAGTTCTGGGTGCAGTTGCAGCAGCAGCAGCCATTGGTATTGGTAGCGTTGTTGTTAGC
AGTCTGACCGAAGATAGCAGCAGCGGTAATACCGCACGTGAACAGCAGACCGCAATTGCAGATACCTTTA
GCGAAGGTCGTCTGAAAGATCGTGTTACCAATCTGGTTGCAGATGGTAGCGCAGAAAATGGTAGCCGTAC
ACCGCGTAGCTTTGGTATGGAAAGCGAAAATGGTGGTGAAACCGCAGAAAACCATGTTTTTAAACAGCCG
ACCGTTCCGGAATGTATTCGTAAAGGTATTGGTCGTGATGATGCAGTTATTGCAACCGAACCGGGTGTTT
ATAAAGGTCGTGAAGCACTGCTGGTTGTTCTGCCGGATGCAACCAATGATACCCAGGTTACCGCATATAT
TGTTGAAACCGCATGTGTTGATCAGCCTGCAGTTGGTAAAGCAAAAATTCTGCTGGAACATAGCTATGCA
CGTAGCTAA
