>Addgene plasmid #49745 | pVRc27_4265 | depositor partial sequence | sequence record 74169 | pVRc backbone
GGATCCCTGTTTTGGCGGATGAGAGAAGATTTTCAGCCTGATACAGATTAAATCAGAACGCAGAAGCGGT
CTGATAAAACAGAATTTGCCTGGCGGCAGTAGCGCGGTGGTCCCACCTGACCCCATGCCGAACTCAGAAG
TGAAACGCCGTAGCGCCGATGGTAGTGTGGGGTCTCCCCATGCGAGAGTAGGGAACTGCCAGGCATCAAA
TAAAACGAAAGGCTCAGTCGAAAGACTGGGCCTTTCGTTTTATCTGTTGTTTGTCGGTGAACGCTCTCCT
GAGTAGGACAAATCCGCCGGGAGCGGATTTGAACGTTGCGAAGCAACGGCCCGGAGGGTGGCGGGCAGGA
CGCCCGCCATAAACTGCCAGGCATCAAATTAAGCAGAAGGCCATCCTGACGGATGGCCTTTTTGCGTTTC
TACAAACTCTTTTGTTTATTTTTCTAAATACATTCAAATATGTATCCGCTCATGAGACAATAACCCTGAT
AAATGCTTCAATAATATTGAAAAAGGAAGACTATGAGTATTCAACATTTCCGTGTCTGCTTACATAAACA
GTAATACAAGGGGTGTTTACTAGAGGTTGATCGGGCACGTAAGAGGTTCCAACTTTCACCATAATGAAAT
AAGATCACTACCGGGCGTATTTTTTGAGTTATCGAGATTTTCAGGAGCTAAGGAAGCTAAAATGGAGAAA
AAAATCACGGGATATACCACCGTTGATATATCCCAATGGCATCGTAAAGAACATTTTGAGGCATTTCAGT
CAGTTGCTCAATGTACCTATAACCAGACCGTTCAGCTGGATATTACGGCCTTTTTAAAGACCGTAAAGAA
AAATAAGCACAAGTTTTATCCGGCCTTTATTCACATTCTTGCCCGCCTGATGAACGCTCACCCGGAGTTT
CGTATGGCCATGAAAGACGGTGAGCTGGTGATCTGGGATAGTGTTCACCCTTGTTACACCGTTTTCCATG
AGCAAACTGAAACGTTTTCGTCCCTCTGGAGTGAATACCACGACGATTTCCGGCAGTTTCTCCACATATA
TTCGCAAGATGTGGCGTGTTACGGTGAAAACCTGGCCTATTTCCCTAAAGGGTTTATTGAGAATATGTTT
TTTGTCTCAGCCAATCCCTGGGTGAGTTTCACCAGTTTTGATTTAAACGTGGCCAATATGGACAACTTCT
TCGCCCCCGTTTTCACGATGGGCAAATATTATACGCAAGGCGACAAGGTGCTGATGCCGCTGGCGATCCA
GGTTCATCATGCCGTTTGTGATGGCTTCCATGTCGGCCGCATGCTTAATGAATTACAACAGTACTGTGAT
GAGTGGCAGGGCGGGGCGTAATAATACTAGCTCCGGCAAAAAAACGGGCAAGGTGTCACCACCCTGCCCT
TTTTCTTTAAAACCGAAAAGATTACTTCGCGTTTGCCACCTGACGTCTAAGCTGTCAGACCAAGTTTACT
CATATATACTTTAGATTGATT
[125 nt withheld, positions 1492-1616]
C
[141 nt withheld, positions 1618-1758]
CCTTTGACGTTGGAGTCCACGTTCTTTAATAGTGGACTCTTGTTCCAAACTTGAACAACACTCAACCCTA
TCTCGGGCTATTCTTTTGATTTATAAGGGATTTTGCCGATTTCGGCCTATTGGTTAAAAAATGAGCTGAT
TTAACAAAAATTTAACGCGAATTTTAACAAAATATTAACGTTTACAATTTAAAAGGATCTAGGTGAAGAT
CCTTTTTGATAATCTCATGACCAAAATCCCTTAACGTGAGTTTTCGTTCCACTGAGCGTCAGACCCCGTA
GAAAAGATCAAAGGATCTTCTTGAGATCCTTTTTTTCTGCGCGTAATCTGCTGCTTGCAAACAAAAAAAC
CACCGCTACCAGCGGTGGTTTGTTTGCCGGATCAAGAGCTACCAACTCTTTTTCCGAAGGTAACTGGCTT
CAGCAGAGCGCAGATACCAAATACTGTCCTTCTAGTGTAGCCGTAGTTAGGCCACCACTTCAAGAACTCT
GTAGCACCGCCTACATACCTCGCTCTGCTAATCCTGTTACCAGTCAGGCATTTGAGAAGCACACGGTCAC
ACTGCTTCCGGTAGTCAATAAACCGGTAAACCAGCAATAGACATAAGCGGCTATTTAACGACCCTGCCCT
GAACCGACGACCGGGTCGAATTTGCTTTCGAATTTCTGCCATTCATCCGCTTATTATCACTTATTCAGGC
GTAGCACCAGGCGTTTAAGGGCACCAATAACTGCCTTAAAAAAAGCTAGCGGAGTGTATACTGGCTTACT
ATGTTGGCACTGATGAGGGTGTCAGTGAAGTGCTTCATGTGGCAGGAGAAAAAAGGCTGCACCGGTGCGT
CAGCAGAATATGTGATACAGGATATATTCCGCTTCCTCGCTCACTGACTCGCTACGCTCGGTCGTTCGAC
TGCGGCGAGCGGAAATGGCTTACGAACGGGGCGGAGATTTCCTGGAAGATGCCAGGAAGATACTTAACAG
GGAAGTGAGAGGGCCGCGGCAAAGCCGTTTTTCCATAGGCTCCGCCCCCCTGACAAGCATCACGAAATCT
GACGCTCAAATCAGTGGTGGCGAAACCCGACAGGACTATAAAGATACCAGGCGTTTCCCCCTGGCGGCTC
CCTCGTGCGCTCTCCTGTTCCTGCCTTTCGGTTTACCGGTGTCATTCCGCTGTTATGGCCGCGTTTGTCT
CATTCCACGCCTGACACTCAGTTCCGGGTAGGCAGTTCGCTCCAAGCTGGACTGTATGCACGAACCCCCC
GTTCAGTCCGACCGCTGCGCCTTATCCGGTAACTATCGTCTTGAGTCCAACCCGGAAAGACATGCAAAAG
CACCACTGGCAGCAGCCACTGGTAATTGATTTAGAGGAGTTAGTCTTGAAGTCATGCGCCGGTTAAGGCT
AAACTGAAAGGACAAGTTTTGGTGACTGCGCTCCTCCAAGCCAGTTACCTCGGTTCAAAGAGTTGGTAGC
TCAGAGAACCTTCGAAAAACCGCCCTGCAAGGCGGTTTTTTCGTTTTCAGAGCAAGAGATTACGCGCAGA
CCAAAACGATCTCAAGAAGATCATCTTATTAATCAGATAAAATATTTGCTCATGAGCCCGAAGTGGCGAG
CCCGATCTTCCCCATCGGTGATGTCGGCGATATAGGCGCCAGCAACCGCACCTGTGGCGCCGGTGATGCC
GGCCACGATGCGTCCGGCGTAGAGGATCTGCTCATGTTTGACAGCTTATCATCGATGCATAATGTGCCTG
TCAAATGGACGAAGCAGGGATTCTGCAAACCCTATGCTACTCCCTCGAGCCGTCAATTGTCTGATTCGTT
ACCAATTATTAATTTTTAAAGTATGGGCAATCAATTGCTCCTGTTAAAATTGCTTTAGAAATACTTTGGC
AGCGGTTTGTTGTATTGAGTTTCATTTGCGCATTGGTTAAATGGAAAGTGACAGTACGCTCACTGCAACC
TAATATTTTTGAAATATCCCAAGAGCTTTTTCCTTCGCATGCCCACGCTAAACATTCTTTTTCTCTTTTG
GTTAAATCGTTGTTTGATTTATTATTTGCTATATTTATTTTTCGATAATTATCAACTAGAGAAGGAACAA
TTAATGGTATGTTCATACACGCATGTAAAAATAAACTATCTATATAGTTGTCTTTTTCTGAATGTGCAAA
ACTAAGCATTCCGAAGCCATTGTTAGCCGTATGAATAGGGAAACTAAACCCAGTGATAAGACCTGATGTT
TTCGCTTCTTTAATTACATTTGGAGATTTTTTATTTACAGCATTGTTTTCAAATATATTCCAATTAATTG
GTGAATGATTGGAGTTAGAATAATCTACTATAGGATCATATTTTATTAAATTAGCGTCATCATAATATTG
CCTCCATTTTTTAGGGTAATTATCTAGGATTGAAATATCAGATTTAACCATAGAATGAGGATAAATGATC
GCGAGTAAATAATATTCACAATGTACCATTTTAGTCATATCAGATAAGCATTGATTAATATCATTATTGC
TTCTACAAGCTTTAATTTTATTAATTATTCTGTATGTGTCGTCGGCATTTATGTTTTTCATATTCACCAC
CCTGAATTGACTCTCTTCCGGGCGCTATCATGCCATACCGCGAAAGGTTTTGCGCCATTCGATGGCGCGC
CGCTTCGTCAGGCCACATAGCTTTCTTGTTCTGATCGGAACGATCGTTGGCTGACCTGTAGGATCGTACA
GGTTTACGCAAGAAAATGGTTTGTTATAGTCGAATAAATACTAGAGAAAGAGGAGAAATACCAT
