>Addgene plasmid #49745 | pVRc27_4265 | addgene partial sequence | sequence record 77218 | pTrcHis_rev
AACAGGGATCCTTAGCTACGTGCATAGCTATGTTCCAGCAGAATTTTTGCTTTACCAACTGCAGGCTGAT
CAACACATGCGGTTTCAACAATATATGCGGTAACCTGGGTATCATTGGTTGCATCCGGCAGAACAACCAG
CAGTGCTTCACGACCTTTATAAACACCCGGTTCGGTTGCAATAACTGCATCATCACGACCAATACCTTTA
CGAATACATTCCGGAACGGTCGGCTGTTTAAAAACATGGTTTTCTGCGGTTTCACCACCATTTTCGCTTT
CCATACCAAAGCTACGCGGTGTACGGCTACCATTTTCTGCGCTACCATCTGCAACCAGATTGGTAACACG
ATCTTTCAGACGACCTTCGCTAAAGGTATCTGCAATTGCGGTCTGCTGTTCACGTGCGGTATTACCGCTG
CTGCTATCTTCGGTCAGACTGCTAACAACAACGCTACCAATACCAATGGCTGCTGCTGCTGCAACTGCAC
CCAGAACTGCAATACGGCGACGACCACCACGACGACGATCTTTACGACCCGGACCTGTGCTGCTCGGACG
TGCATGACCTGCCGGACGATCTGCCGGTGTGCTGGTTTCACGGCTAACACGGGTGCCATCTGCAATACCC
AGAGGCGGTTCTGCTGCCAGTGCTGCATCAATACGTGCTGCAACATCATCCGGCATCGGTGCCGGTGCAG
GCAGGGTGCCCAGCAGACCCTGAATTTCGGTCAGGCTTGCATAAACATCTGCACACAGTTCACAGCTTTC
CAGATGCTGACGAACTTCGGTGGTACGGGTGGTCGGCAGCAGACCTTCTGCCAGATCTGCAATTTCTGCA
ACATCCGGATGACCTGTCATATGGTATTTCTCCTCTTTCTCTAGTATTTATTCGACTATAACAAACCATT
TTCTTGCGTAAACCTGTACGATCCTACAGGTCAGCCAACGATCGTTCC
