>Addgene plasmid #49745 | pVRc27_4265 | addgene partial sequence | sequence record 77245 | pBRrevBam 5'-GGTGATGTCGGCGATATAGG-3'
GTGATGCCGGCCACGATGCGTCCGGCGTAGAGGATCTGCTCATGTTTGACAGCTTATCATCGATGCATAA
TGTGCCTGTCAAATGGACGAAGCAGGGATTCTGCAAACCCTATGCTACTCCCTCGAGCCGTCAATTGTCT
GATTCGTTACCAATTATTAATTTTTAAAGTATGGGCAATCAATTGCTCCTGTTAAAATTGCTTTAGAAAT
ACTTTGGCAGCGGTTTGTTGTATTGAGTTTCATTTGCGCATTGGTTAAATGGAAAGTGACAGTACGCTCA
CTGCAACCTAATATTTTTGAAATATCCCAAGAGCTTTTTCCTTCGCATGCCCACGCTAAACATTCTTTTT
CTCTTTTGGTTAAATCGTTGTTTGATTTATTATTTGCTATATTTATTTTTCGATAATTATCAACTAGAGA
AGGAACAATTAATGGTATGTTCATACACGCATGTAAAAATAAACTATCTATATAGTTGTCTTTTTCTGAA
TGTGCAAAACTAAGCATTCCGAAGCCATTGTTAGCCGTATGAATAGGGAAACTAAACCCAGTGATAAGAC
CTGATGTTTTCGCTTCTTTAATTACATTTGGAGATTTTTTATTTACAGCATTGTTTTCAAATATATTCCA
ATTAATTGGTGAATGATTGGAGTTAGAATAATCTACTATAGGATCATATTTTATTAAATTAGCGTCATCA
TAATATTGCCTCCATTTTTTAGGGTAATTATCTAGGATTGAAATATCAGATTTAACCATAGAATGAGGAT
AAATGATCGCGAGTAAATAATATTCACAATGTACCATTTTAGTCATATCAGATAAGCATTGATTAATATC
ATTATTGCTTCTACAAGCTTTAATTTTATTAATTATTCTGTATGTGTCGTCGGCATTTATGTTTTTCATA
TTCACCACCCTGAATTGACTCTCTTCCGGGCGCTATCATGCC
